Addgene plasmid #238171: pRCA595 - pBA904 Puro-T2A-mCherry
Purpose: Lentiviral CRISPR guide vector expressing a non-targeting sgRNA with cs1 incorporated in the loop of the sgRNA constant region for 10X Direct Capture
Depositing lab: Thomas Norman. Depositing organization: Memorial Sloan-Kettering Cancer Center. Publication: Comprehensive transcription factor perturbations recapitulate fibroblast transcriptional states. Southard KM, Ardy RC, Tang A, O'Sullivan DD, Metzner E, Guruvayurappan K, Norman TM. Nat Genet. 2025 Aug 6. doi: 10.1038/s41588-025-02284-1. PubMed 40770575.
Backbone
  Vector backbone: pRCA360 - pBA904 Puro-T2A-GFP
  Vector type: Lentiviral, CRISPR
  Selectable markers: Puromycin
Growth in bacteria
  Bacterial resistance: Ampicillin, 100 μg/mL
  Growth temperature: 30°C
  Growth strain: NEB Stable
  Copy number: Unknown
Gene/Insert
  Gene/Insert name: Non-targeting sgRNA
  gRNA/shRNA sequence: gaccaggatgggcaccaccc
  Species: Synthetic
  Tag / fusion protein: mCherry (C terminal on backbone)
  Cloning method: Restriction Enzyme; 5′ cloning site Unknown (unknown if destroyed)
Terms and licenses: Academic/Nonprofit Terms; Industry Terms: Not Available to Industry
Depositor comments: Please visit https://doi.org/10.1101/2024.07.31.606073 for bioRxiv preprint.
How to cite: pRCA595 - pBA904 Puro-T2A-mCherry was a gift from Thomas Norman (Addgene plasmid # 238171 ; http://n2t.net/addgene:238171 ; RRID:Addgene_238171)
