[The description below was written by a language model from this plasmid's Addgene catalogue record and pLannotate feature annotations shown in this document.]
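Description:
pRCA595 - pBA904 Puro-T2A-mCherry is a lentiviral CRISPR guide vector of about 8.9 kb, derived from the pRCA360 (pBA904 Puro-T2A-GFP) backbone with mCherry in place of GFP. It is propagated in bacteria through a high-copy ColE1/pUC-type origin and selected with ampicillin via the β-lactamase gene. The viral portion follows a standard HIV-1-based transfer vector layout. A CMV enhancer/promoter drives a truncated 5' LTR to produce the genomic RNA in packaging cells. This is followed by the Ψ packaging signal with a gag fragment, the Rev response element for Rev-dependent nuclear export, and the cPPT/CTS. A WPRE lies downstream to enhance transcript expression, and a second truncated LTR closes the provirus.

The payload has two parts. The first is an sgRNA cassette encoding a synthetic non-targeting guide joined to a modified Streptococcus pyogenes constant region. Capture sequence 1 (cs1) is placed in the loop of this constant region, so the guide RNA can be captured directly in 10X Direct Capture single-cell workflows. This modification probably explains why the annotation detects the scaffold only as fragments. The promoter driving the sgRNA is not annotated or stated in the record, and a very short hit to an mVenus fragment in this region is most likely spurious. The second part is an EF-1α promoter driving puromycin N-acetyltransferase linked by T2A to mCherry, which allows drug selection and red fluorescent tracking of transduced cells from one transcript. Two loxP sites flank the sgRNA and marker cassettes, although the record gives no purpose for them. The construct serves as a non-targeting control guide vector in single-cell CRISPR perturbation screens.
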