Features (pLannotate 1.2.2; 25 found; start..end, strand, type, name):
     77..937     -  CDS            AmpR: β-lactamase; bla; confers resistance to ampicillin, carbenicillin, and related antibiotics
    938..1042    -  promoter       AmpR promoter: bla
   1101..1153    -  misc_feature   bom (fragment): basis of mobility region from pBR322
   1308..1687    +  enhancer       CMV enhancer: human cytomegalovirus immediate early enhancer
   1688..1887    +  promoter       CMV promoter: human cytomegalovirus (CMV) immediate early promoter
   1905..2085    +  LTR            5' LTR (truncated): truncated 5' long terminal repeat (LTR) from HIV-1
   2132..2257    +  misc_feature   HIV-1 Ψ: packaging signal of human immunodeficiency virus type 1
   2241..2579    +  CDS            HIV-1 gag (fragment): gag protein from human immunodeficiency virus 1; gag
   2754..2987    +  misc_feature   RRE: The Rev response element (RRE) of HIV-1 allows for Rev-dependent mRNA export from the nucleus to the cytoplasm.
   3364..3464    +  CDS            Rev (fragment): human immunodeficiency virus 1 (HIV-1) Rev protein; rev; enhances nuclear export of unspliced and incompletely spliced viral mRNAs
   3514..3631    +  misc_feature   cPPT/CTS: central polypurine tract and central termination sequence of HIV-1
   3884..3917    +  protein_bind   loxP: Cre-mediated recombination occurs in the 8-bp core sequence (GCATACAT). Cre recombinase
   4004..4023    -  CDS            VN155(I152L) (fragment): improved N-terminal fragment of mVenus for use in bimolecular fluorescence complementation (BiFC) (Kodama and Hu, 2010)
   4042..4086    +  misc_RNA       tracrRNA (fragment): trans-activating CRISPR RNA for the Streptococcus pyogenes CRISPR/Cas9 system
   4116..4135    +  misc_RNA       gRNA scaffold (fragment): guide RNA scaffold for the Streptococcus pyogenes CRISPR/Cas9 system
   4200..5371    +  promoter       EF-1α promoter: strong constitutive promoter for human elongation factor EF-1α
   5383..5979    +  CDS            PuroR: puromycin N-acetyltransferase; pac from Streptomyces alboniger; confers resistance to puromycin
   6055..6762    +  CDS            mCherry: mCherry is a basic (constitutively fluorescent) red fluorescent protein published in 2004, derived from Discosoma sp.. It is reported to be a very rapidly-maturing monomer with low acid sensitivity.
   6785..6818    +  protein_bind   loxP: Cre-mediated recombination occurs in the 8-bp core sequence (GCATACAT). Cre recombinase
   6851..6874    +  misc_feature   MCS (fragment): pBluescript multiple cloning site
   6874..7462    +  misc_feature   WPRE: woodchuck hepatitis virus posttranscriptional regulatory element
   7463..7482    +  misc_feature   MCS (fragment): pBluescript multiple cloning site
   7484..7984    +  CDS            nef (fragment): NEF_HV1LA - Experimental evidence at protein level: Swiss-Prot protein existence level 1. Extracellular Nef protein targets CD4(+) T-lymphocytes for apoptosis by interacting with CXCR4 surface receptors. From Human immunodeficiency virus type 1 group M subtype B (isolate Lai) (HIV-1).
   7991..8171    +  LTR            5' LTR (truncated): truncated 5' long terminal repeat (LTR) from HIV-1
   8233..8821    -  rep_origin     ori: high-copy-number ColE1/pMB1/pBR322/pUC origin of replication
>Addgene plasmid #238171 | pRCA595 - pBA904 Puro-T2A-mCherry | addgene full sequence | sequence record 474464 | Addgene NGS Result
TCACCTAGATCCTTTTAAATTAAAAATGAAGTTTTAAATCAATCTAAAGTATATATGAGTAAACTTGGTC
TGACAGTTACCAATGCTTAATCAGTGAGGCACCTATCTCAGCGATCTGTCTATTTCGTTCATCCATAGTT
GCCTGACTCCCCGTCGTGTAGATAACTACGATACGGGAGGGCTTACCATCTGGCCCCAGTGCTGCAATGA
TACCGCGAGACCCACGCTCACCGGCTCCAGATTTATCAGCAATAAACCAGCCAGCCGGAAGGGCCGAGCG
CAGAAGTGGTCCTGCAACTTTATCCGCCTCCATCCAGTCTATTAATTGTTGCCGGGAAGCTAGAGTAAGT
AGTTCGCCAGTTAATAGTTTGCGCAACGTTGTTGCCATTGCTACAGGCATCGTGGTGTCACGCTCGTCGT
TTGGTATGGCTTCATTCAGCTCCGGTTCCCAACGATCAAGGCGAGTTACATGATCCCCCATGTTGTGCAA
AAAAGCGGTTAGCTCCTTCGGTCCTCCGATCGTTGTCAGAAGTAAGTTGGCCGCAGTGTTATCACTCATG
GTTATGGCAGCACTGCATAATTCTCTTACTGTCATGCCATCCGTAAGATGCTTTTCTGTGACTGGTGAGT
ACTCAACCAAGTCATTCTGAGAATAGTGTATGCGGCGACCGAGTTGCTCTTGCCCGGCGTCAATACGGGA
TAATACCGCGCCACATAGCAGAACTTTAAAAGTGCTCATCATTGGAAAACGTTCTTCGGGGCGAAAACTC
TCAAGGATCTTACCGCTGTTGAGATCCAGTTCGATGTAACCCACTCGTGCACCCAACTGATCTTCAGCAT
CTTTTACTTTCACCAGCGTTTCTGGGTGAGCAAAAACAGGAAGGCAAAATGCCGCAAAAAAGGGAATAAG
GGCGACACGGAAATGTTGAATACTCATACTCTTCCTTTTTCAATATTATTGAAGCATTTATCAGGGTTAT
TGTCTCATGAGCGGATACATATTTGAATGTATTTAGAAAAATAAACAAATAGGGGTTCCGCGCACATTTC
CCCGAAAAGTGCCACCTGACGTCGACGGATCGGGAGATCTCCCGATCCCCTATGGTGCACTCTCAGTACA
ATCTGCTCTGATGCCGCATAGTTAAGCCAGTATCTGCTCCCTGCTTGTGTGTTGGAGGTCGCTGAGTAGT
GCGCGAGCAAAATTTAAGCTACAACAAGGCAAGGCTTGACCGACAATTGCATGAAGAATCTGCTTAGGGT
TAGGCGTTTTGCGCTGCTTCGCGATGTACGGGCCAGATATACGCGTTGACATTGATTATTGACTAGTTAT
TAATAGTAATCAATTACGGGGTCATTAGTTCATAGCCCATATATGGAGTTCCGCGTTACATAACTTACGG
TAAATGGCCCGCCTGGCTGACCGCCCAACGACCCCCGCCCATTGACGTCAATAATGACGTATGTTCCCAT
AGTAACGCCAATAGGGACTTTCCATTGACGTCAATGGGTGGAGTATTTACGGTAAACTGCCCACTTGGCA
GTACATCAAGTGTATCATATGCCAAGTACGCCCCCTATTGACGTCAATGACGGTAAATGGCCCGCCTGGC
ATTATGCCCAGTACATGACCTTATGGGACTTTCCTACTTGGCAGTACATCTACGTATTAGTCATCGCTAT
TACCATGGTGATGCGGTTTTGGCAGTACATCAATGGGCGTGGATAGCGGTTTGACTCACGGGGATTTCCA
AGTCTCCACCCCATTGACGTCAATGGGAGTTTGTTTTGGCACCAAAATCAACGGGACTTTCCAAAATGTC
GTAACAACTCCGCCCCATTGACGCAAATGGGCGGTAGGCGTGTACGGTGGGAGGTCTATATAAGCAGCGC
GTTTTGCCTGTACTGGGTCTCTCTGGTTAGACCAGATCTGAGCCTGGGAGCTCTCTGGCTAACTAGGGAA
CCCACTGCTTAAGCCTCAATAAAGCTTGCCTTGAGTGCTTCAAGTAGTGTGTGCCCGTCTGTTGTGTGAC
TCTGGTAACTAGAGATCCCTCAGACCCTTTTAGTCAGTGTGGAAAATCTCTAGCAGTGGCGCCCGAACAG
GGACTTGAAAGCGAAAGGGAAACCAGAGGAGCTCTCTCGACGCAGGACTCGGCTTGCTGAAGCGCGCACG
GCAAGAGGCGAGGGGCGGCGACTGGTGAGTACGCCAAAAATTTTGACTAGCGGAGGCTAGAAGGAGAGAG
ATGGGTGCGAGAGCGTCAGTATTAAGCGGGGGAGAATTAGATCGCGATGGGAAAAAATTCGGTTAAGGCC
AGGGGGAAAGAAAAAATATAAATTAAAACATATAGTATGGGCAAGCAGGGAGCTAGAACGATTCGCAGTT
AATCCTGGCCTGTTAGAAACATCAGAAGGCTGTAGACAAATACTGGGACAGCTACAACCATCCCTTCAGA
CAGGATCAGAAGAACTTAGATCATTATATAATACAGTAGCAACCCTCTATTGTGTGCATCAAAGGATAGA
GATAAAAGACACCAAGGAAGCTTTAGACAAGATAGAGGAAGAGCAAAACAAAAGTAAGACCACCGCACAG
CAAGCGGCCGGCCGCTGATCTTCAGACCTGGAGGAGGAGATATGAGGGACAATTGGAGAAGTGAATTATA
TAAATATAAAGTAGTAAAAATTGAACCATTAGGAGTAGCACCCACCAAGGCAAAGAGAAGAGTGGTGCAG
AGAGAAAAAAGAGCAGTGGGAATAGGAGCTTTGTTCCTTGGGTTCTTGGGAGCAGCAGGAAGCACTATGG
GCGCAGCGTCAATGACGCTGACGGTACAGGCCAGACAATTATTGTCTGGTATAGTGCAGCAGCAGAACAA
TTTGCTGAGGGCTATTGAGGCGCAACAGCATCTGTTGCAACTCACAGTCTGGGGCATCAAGCAGCTCCAG
GCAAGAATCCTGGCTGTGGAAAGATACCTAAAGGATCAACAGCTCCTGGGGATTTGGGGTTGCTCTGGAA
AACTCATTTGCACCACTGCTGTGCCTTGGAATGCTAGTTGGAGTAATAAATCTCTGGAACAGATTTGGAA
TCACACGACCTGGATGGAGTGGGACAGAGAAATTAACAATTACACAAGCTTAATACACTCCTTAATTGAA
GAATCGCAAAACCAGCAAGAAAAGAATGAACAAGAATTATTGGAATTAGATAAATGGGCAAGTTTGTGGA
ATTGGTTTAACATAACAAATTGGCTGTGGTATATAAAATTATTCATAATGATAGTAGGAGGCTTGGTAGG
TTTAAGAATAGTTTTTGCTGTACTTTCTATAGTGAATAGAGTTAGGCAGGGATATTCACCATTATCGTTT
CAGACCCACCTCCCAACCCCGAGGGGACCCGACAGGCCCGAAGGAATAGAAGAAGAAGGTGGAGAGAGAG
ACAGAGACAGATCCATTCGATTAGTGAACGGATCGGCACTGCGTGCGCCAATTCTGCAGACAAATGGCAG
TATTCATCCACAATTTTAAAAGAAAAGGGGGGATTGGGGGGTACAGTGCAGGGGAAAGAATAGTAGACAT
AATAGCAACAGACATACAAACTAAAGAATTACAAAAACAAATTACAAAAATTCAAAATTTTCGGGTTTAT
TACAGGGACAGCAGAGATCCAGTTTGGTTAGTACCGGGCCCGCTCTAGAGATCCGACGCGCCATCTCTAG
GCCCGCGCCGGCCCCCTCGCACGGACTTGTGGGAGAAGCTCGGCTACTCCCCTGCCCCGGTTAATTTGCA
TATAATATTTCCTAGTAACTATAGAGGCTTAATGTGCGATAAAAGACAGATAATCTGTTCTTTTTAATAC
TAGCTACATTTTACATGATAGGCTTGGATTTCTATAACTTCGTATAGCATACATTATACGAAGTTATAAA
CAGCACAAAAGGAAACTCACCCTAACTGTAAAGTAATTGTGTGTTTTGAGACTATAAGTATCCCTTGGAG
AACCACCTTGTTGGACCAGGATGGGCACCACCCGTTTAAGAGCTAAGCTGGAAACAGCATAGCAAGTTTA
AATAAGGCTAGTCCGTTATCAACTTGGCCGCTTTAAGGCCGGTCCTAGCAAGGCCAAGTGGCACCGAGTC
GGTGCTTTTTTTCTCGAGTACTAGGATCCATTAGGCGGCCGCGTGGATAACCGTATTACCGCCATGCATG
TGCCCGTCAGTGGGCAGAGCGCACATCGCCCACAGTCCCCGAGAAGTTGGGGGGAGGGGTCGGCAATTGA
ACCGGTGCCTAGAGAAGGTGGCGCGGGGTAAACTGGGAAAGTGATGTCGTGTACTGGCTCCGCCTTTTTC
CCGAGGGTGGGGGAGAACCGTATATAAGTGCAGTAGTCGCCGTGAACGTTCTTTTTCGCAACGGGTTTGC
CGCCAGAACACAGGTAAGTGCCGTGTGTGGTTCCCGCGGGCCTGGCCTCTTTACGGGTTATGGCCCTTGC
GTGCCTTGAATTACTTCCACCTGGCTGCAGTACGTGATTCTTGATCCCGAGCTTCGGGTTGGAAGTGGGT
GGGAGAGTTCGAGGCCTTGCGCTTAAGGAGCCCCTTCGCCTCGTGCTTGAGTTGAGGCCTGGCCTGGGCG
CTGGGGCCGCCGCGTGCGAATCTGGTGGCACCTTCGCGCCTGTCTCGCTGCTTTCGATAAGTCTCTAGCC
ATTTAAAATTTTTGATGACCTGCTGCGACGCTTTTTTTCTGGCAAGATAGTCTTGTAAATGCGGGCCAAG
ATCTGCACACTGGTATTTCGGTTTTTGGGGCCGCGGGCGGCGACGGGGCCCGTGCGTCCCAGCGCACATG
TTCGGCGAGGCGGGGCCTGCGAGCGCGGCCACCGAGAATCGGACGGGGGTAGTCTCAAGCTGGCCGGCCT
GCTCTGGTGCCTGGCCTCGCGCCGCCGTGTATCGCCCCGCCCTGGGCGGCAAGGCTGGCCCGGTCGGCAC
CAGTTGCGTGAGCGGAAAGATGGCCGCTTCCCGGCCCTGCTGCAGGGAGCTCAAAATGGAGGACGCGGCG
CTCGGGAGAGCGGGCGGGTGAGTCACCCACACAAAGGAAAAGGGCCTTTCCGTCCTCAGCCGTCGCTTCA
TGTGACTCCACGGAGTACCGGGCGCCGTCCAGGCACCTCGATTAGTTCTCGCGCTTTTGGAGTACGTCGT
CTTTAGGTTGGGGGGAGGGGTTTTATGCGATGGAGTTTCCCCACACTGAGTGGGTGGAGACTGAAGTTAG
GCCAGCTTGGCACTTGATGTAATTCTCCTTGGAATTTGCCCTTTTTGAGTTTGGATCTTGGTTCATTCTC
AAGCCTCAGACAGTGGTTCAAAGTTTTTTTCTTCCATTTCAGGTGTCGTGAGCTAGCCCACCATGACCGA
GTACAAGCCCACGGTGCGCCTCGCCACCCGCGACGACGTCCCCCGGGCCGTACGCACCCTCGCCGCCGCG
TTCGCCGACTACCCCGCCACGCGCCACACCGTCGACCCGGACCGCCACATCGAGCGGGTCACCGAGCTGC
AAGAACTCTTCCTCACGCGCGTCGGGCTCGACATCGGCAAGGTGTGGGTCGCGGACGACGGCGCCGCGGT
GGCGGTCTGGACCACGCCGGAGAGCGTCGAAGCGGGGGCGGTGTTCGCCGAGATCGGCCCGCGCATGGCC
GAGTTGAGCGGTTCCCGGCTGGCCGCGCAGCAACAGATGGAAGGCCTCCTGGCGCCGCACCGGCCCAAGG
AGCCCGCGTGGTTCCTGGCCACCGTCGGCGTCTCGCCCGACCACCAGGGCAAGGGTCTGGGCAGCGCCGT
CGTGCTCCCCGGAGTGGAGGCGGCCGAGCGCGCCGGGGTGCCCGCCTTCCTGGAGACCTCCGCGCCCCGC
AACCTCCCCTTCTACGAGCGGCTCGGCTTCACCGTCACCGCCGACGTCGAGGTGCCCGAAGGACCGCGCA
CCTGGTGCATGACCCGCAAGCCCGGTGCCGGATCGGGAGAGGGCAGAGGAAGTCTGCTAACATGCGGTGA
CGTCGAGGAGAATCCTGGCCCACCGGTCGCCACCATGGTGAGCAAGGGCGAGGAGGATAACATGGCCATC
ATCAAGGAGTTCATGCGCTTCAAGGTGCACATGGAGGGCTCCGTGAACGGCCACGAGTTCGAGATCGAGG
GCGAGGGCGAGGGCCGCCCCTACGAGGGCACCCAGACCGCCAAGCTGAAGGTGACCAAGGGCGGCCCCCT
GCCCTTCGCCTGGGACATCCTGTCCCCTCAGTTCATGTACGGCTCCAAGGCCTACGTGAAGCACCCCGCC
GACATCCCCGACTACTTGAAGCTGTCCTTCCCCGAGGGCTTCAAGTGGGAGCGCGTGATGAACTTCGAGG
ACGGCGGCGTGGTGACCGTGACCCAGGACTCCTCCCTGCAGGACGGCGAGTTCATCTACAAGGTGAAGCT
GCGCGGCACCAACTTCCCCTCCGACGGCCCCGTAATGCAGAAGAAGACCATGGGCTGGGAGGCCTCCTCC
GAGCGGATGTACCCCGAGGACGGCGCCCTGAAGGGCGAGATCAAGCAGAGGCTGAAGCTGAAGGACGGCG
GCCACTACGACGCTGAGGTCAAGACCACCTACAAGGCCAAGAAGCCCGTGCAGCTGCCCGGCGCCTACAA
CGTCAACATCAAGTTGGACATCACCTCCCACAACGAGGACTACACCATCGTGGAACAGTACGAACGCGCC
GAGGGCCGCCACTCCACCGGCGGCATGGACGAGCTGTACAAGTAAGAATTCGTCGAGGGACCTAATAACT
TCGTATAGCATACATTATACGAAGTTATACATGTTTAAGGGTTCCGGTTCCACTAGGTACAATTCGATAT
CAAGCTTATCGATAATCAACCTCTGGATTACAAAATTTGTGAAAGATTGACTGGTATTCTTAACTATGTT
GCTCCTTTTACGCTATGTGGATACGCTGCTTTAATGCCTTTGTATCATGCTATTGCTTCCCGTATGGCTT
TCATTTTCTCCTCCTTGTATAAATCCTGGTTGCTGTCTCTTTATGAGGAGTTGTGGCCCGTTGTCAGGCA
ACGTGGCGTGGTGTGCACTGTGTTTGCTGACGCAACCCCCACTGGTTGGGGCATTGCCACCACCTGTCAG
CTCCTTTCCGGGACTTTCGCTTTCCCCCTCCCTATTGCCACGGCGGAACTCATCGCCGCCTGCCTTGCCC
GCTGCTGGACAGGGGCTCGGCTGTTGGGCACTGACAATTCCGTGGTGTTGTCGGGGAAATCATCGTCCTT
TCCTTGGCTGCTCGCCTGTGTTGCCACCTGGATTCTGCGCGGGACGTCCTTCTGCTACGTCCCTTCGGCC
CTCAATCCAGCGGACCTTCCTTCCCGCGGCCTGCTGCCGGCTCTGCGGCCTCTTCCGCGTCTTCGCCTTC
GCCCTCAGACGAGTCGGATCTCCCTTTGGGCCGCCTCCCCGCATCGATACCGTCGACCTCGATCGAGACC
TAGAAAAACATGGAGCAATCACAAGTAGCAATACAGCAGCTACCAATGCTGATTGTGCCTGGCTAGAAGC
ACAAGAGGAGGAGGAGGTGGGTTTTCCAGTCACACCTCAGGTACCTTTAAGACCAATGACTTACAAGGCA
GCTGTAGATCTTAGCCACTTTTTAAAAGAAAAGGGGGGACTGGAAGGGCTAATTCACTCCCAACGAAGAC
AAGATATCCTTGATCTGTGGATCTACCACACACAAGGCTACTTCCCTGATTGGCAGAACTACACACCAGG
GCCAGGGATCAGATATCCACTGACCTTTGGATGGTGCTACAAGCTAGTACCAGTTGAGCAAGAGAAGGTA
GAAGAAGCCAATGAAGGAGAGAACACCCGCTTGTTACACCCTGTGAGCCTGCATGGGATGGATGACCCGG
AGAGAGAAGTATTAGAGTGGAGGTTTGACAGCCGCCTAGCATTTCATCACATGGCCCGAGAGCTGCATCC
GGACTGTACTGGGTCTCTCTGGTTAGACCAGATCTGAGCCTGGGAGCTCTCTGGCTAACTAGGGAACCCA
CTGCTTAAGCCTCAATAAAGCTTGCCTTGAGTGCTTCAAGTAGTGTGTGCCCGTCTGTTGTGTGACTCTG
GTAACTAGAGATCCCTCAGACCCTTTTAGTCAGTGTGGAAAATCTCTAGCAGCATGTGAGCAAAAGGCCA
GCAAAAGGCCAGGAACCGTAAAAAGGCCGCGTTGCTGGCGTTTTTCCATAGGCTCCGCCCCCCTGACGAG
CATCACAAAAATCGACGCTCAAGTCAGAGGTGGCGAAACCCGACAGGACTATAAAGATACCAGGCGTTTC
CCCCTGGAAGCTCCCTCGTGCGCTCTCCTGTTCCGACCCTGCCGCTTACCGGATACCTGTCCGCCTTTCT
CCCTTCGGGAAGCGTGGCGCTTTCTCATAGCTCACGCTGTAGGTATCTCAGTTCGGTGTAGGTCGTTCGC
TCCAAGCTGGGCTGTGTGCACGAACCCCCCGTTCAGCCCGACCGCTGCGCCTTATCCGGTAACTATCGTC
TTGAGTCCAACCCGGTAAGACACGACTTATCGCCACTGGCAGCAGCCACTGGTAACAGGATTAGCAGAGC
GAGGTATGTAGGCGGTGCTACAGAGTTCTTGAAGTGGTGGCCTAACTACGGCTACACTAGAAGAACAGTA
TTTGGTATCTGCGCTCTGCTGAAGCCAGTTACCTTCGGAAAAAGAGTTGGTAGCTCTTGATCCGGCAAAC
AAACCACCGCTGGTAGCGGTGGTTTTTTTGTTTGCAAGCAGCAGATTACGCGCAGAAAAAAAGGATCTCA
AGAAGATCCTTTGATCTTTTCTACGGGGTCTGACGCTCAGTGGAACGAAAACTCACGTTAAGGGATTTTG
GTCATGAGATTATCAAAAAGGATCT
